Addgene plasmid #112016: CLTA-GFP HDRT Source (pTR 153)
Purpose: DNA sequence source for amplifying an HDR template to tag endogenous human CLTA gene with GFP
Depositing lab: Alexander Marson. Publication: Reprogramming human T cell function and specificity with non-viral genome targeting. Roth TL, Puig-Saus C, Yu R, Shifrut E, Carnevale J, Li PJ, Hiatt J, Saco J, Krystofinski P, Li H, Tobin V, Nguyen DN, Lee MR, Putnam AL, Ferris AL, Chen JW, Schickel JN, Pellerin L, Carmody D, Alkorta-Aranburu G, Del Gaudio D, Matsumoto H, Morell M, Mao Y, Cho M, Quadros RM, Gurumurthy CB, Smith B, Haugwitz M, Hughes SH, Weissman JS, Schumann K, Esensten JH, May AP, Ashworth A, Kupfer GM, Greeley SAW, Bacchetta R, Meffre E, Roncarolo MG, Romberg N, Herold KC, Ribas A, Leonetti MD, Marson A. Nature. 2018 Jul 11. pii: 10.1038/s41586-018-0326-5. doi: 10.1038/s41586-018-0326-5. PubMed 29995861.
Backbone
  Vector backbone: pUC19
  Backbone size w/o insert (bp): 2686
  Vector type: CRISPR, Synthetic Biology
Growth in bacteria
  Bacterial resistance: Ampicillin, 100 μg/mL
  Growth temperature: 37°C
  Growth strain: DH5alpha
  Copy number: High Copy
Gene/Insert
  Gene/Insert name: CLTA-GFP HDRT
  Species: H. sapiens (human)
  Insert size (bp): 1383
  Entrez Gene: CLTA (a.k.a. LCA)
  Cloning method: Gibson Cloning
Terms and licenses: Academic/Nonprofit Terms; Industry Terms: Not Available to Industry
Depositor comments: gRNA sequence that can be used with this DNA template: GAACGGATCCAGCTCAGCCA
How to cite: CLTA-GFP HDRT Source (pTR 153) was a gift from Alexander Marson (Addgene plasmid # 112016 ; http://n2t.net/addgene:112016 ; RRID:Addgene_112016)
