[The description below was written by a language model from this plasmid's Addgene catalogue record and pLannotate feature annotations shown in this document.]
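Description:
CLTA-GFP HDRT Source (pTR 153) is a pUC19-based, high-copy bacterial plasmid that serves as a DNA source rather than an expression vector. It stores a homology-directed repair template (HDRT) that is amplified out and used with CRISPR reagents to tag the endogenous human CLTA gene (clathrin light chain A) with GFP. It replicates in E. coli from the ColE1/pUC-type origin and is selected with ampicillin through the β-lactamase gene and its native promoter. The remaining backbone annotations are cloning-vector remnants that play no part in the intended use. They include lacZα and MCS fragments, the lac promoter, operator and CAP site, and short lacI, bom and rop fragments. A T7 promoter also lies upstream of the insert.

The payload, assembled by Gibson cloning, is annotated as a superfolder GFP coding sequence followed closely, on the same strand, by a fragment of the human CLTA coding sequence. This layout suggests that GFP is placed at the N-terminal end of the clathrin light chain, with the CLTA fragment forming part of the downstream homology arm. The unannotated sequence on either side presumably supplies the rest of the genomic homology, although the record does not define arm boundaries or a linker. No mammalian promoter is annotated, as expected for a knock-in in which the fusion is expressed from the native locus. The depositor notes that a matching guide RNA sequence is available for use with the template.

The two sequence records (depositor and sequencing result) have the same annotated features and differ in length by one nucleotide. At about 4.7 kb, both are longer than the listed backbone plus the 1,383 bp insert, and the record does not explain this difference. The associated work concerns non-viral genome targeting in human T cells.
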