Features (pLannotate 1.2.2; 15 found; start..end, strand, type, name):
    137..236     +  misc_feature   bom (fragment): basis of mobility region from pBR322
    242..399     -  CDS            lacZα (fragment): LacZα fragment of β-galactosidase; lacZ fragment
    420..436     +  misc_feature   bom (fragment): basis of mobility region from pBR322
    475..493     +  promoter       T7 promoter: promoter for bacteriophage T7 RNA polymerase
   1142..1828    +  CDS            Superfolder GFP: Superfolder GFP is a basic (constitutively fluorescent) green fluorescent protein published in 2005, derived from Aequorea victoria. It is reported to be a very rapidly-maturing weak dimer.
   1850..2059    +  CDS            CLTA (fragment): CLCA_HUMAN - Experimental evidence at protein level: Swiss-Prot protein existence level 1. Clathrin is the major protein of the polyhedral coat of coated pits and vesicles. Acts as component of the TACC3/ch- TOG/clathrin complex proposed to contribute to stabilization of kinetochore fibers of the mitotic spindle by acting as inter- microtubule bridge (PubMed:15858577, PubMed:21297582). From Homo sapiens (Human).
   2447..2479    +  misc_feature   MCS (fragment): pUC18/19 multiple cloning site
   2516..2532    -  protein_bind   lac operator: The lac repressor binds to the lac operator to inhibit transcription in E. coli. This inhibition can be relieved by adding lactose or isopropyl-β-D-thiogalactopyranoside (IPTG). lac repressor encoded by lacI
   2540..2570    -  promoter       lac promoter: promoter for the E. coli lac operon
   2585..2606    -  protein_bind   CAP binding site: CAP binding activates transcription in the presence of cAMP. E. coli catabolite activator protein
   2619..2711    -  CDS            lacI (fragment): lac repressor; lacI; The lac repressor binds to the lac operator to inhibit transcription in E. coli. This inhibition can be relieved by adding lactose or isopropyl-β-D-thiogalactopyranoside (IPTG).
   2894..3482    -  rep_origin     ori: high-copy-number ColE1/pMB1/pBR322/pUC origin of replication
   3653..4513    -  CDS            AmpR: β-lactamase; bla; confers resistance to ampicillin, carbenicillin, and related antibiotics
   4514..4618    -  promoter       AmpR promoter: bla
   4713..35      +  CDS            rop (fragment) (across the origin): Rop protein, which maintains plasmids at low copy number; rop
>Addgene plasmid #112016 | CLTA-GFP HDRT Source (pTR 153) | depositor full sequence | sequence record 210644 | CLTA-GFP HDRT Source (pTR 153) sequence 4713 bps
TCGCGCGTTTCGGTGATGACGGTGAAAACCTCTGACACATGCAGCTCCCGGAGACGGTCACAGCTTGTCT
GTAAGCGGATGCCGGGAGCAGACAAGCCCGTCAGGGCGCGTCAGCGGGTGTTGGCGGGTGTCGGGGCTGG
CTTAACTATGCGGCATCAGAGCAGATTGTACTGAGAGTGCACCATATGCGGTGTGAAATACCGCACAGAT
GCGTAAGGAGAAAATACCGCATCAGGCGCCATTCGCCATTCAGGCTGCGCAACTGTTGGGAAGGGCGATC
GGTGCGGGCCTCTTCGCTATTACGCCAGCTGGCGAAAGGGGGATGTGCTGCAAGGCGATTAAGTTGGGTA
ACGCCAGGGTTTTCCCAGTCACGACGTTGTAAAACGACGGCCAGTGAATTCGAGCTCGGTACCCGGGGAG
TACTGAGAGTGCACCAGGATCCGGGAACCTCTTCTGTAACTCCTTAGCAGCTGATAATACGACTCACTAT
AGGGACCCTCAAATCCATAAAAGGATTCAATCTTCTTCTTCTTTTTTTTTAGGATTCAATCTTCTAATAA
TCCCGGGAGGGGGCGCAAGAGCAGGATTCTTGTTTCTATTTTACGAATGAGGAAACTGAGGTTCAGAAAG
CCTAAGTGGCATGCCTCTTCAGTAATCGGCCAATCGTCGCTGCCCTAACTTCACCTCACCTCCCAGTGCA
GCACTAGAGTCCCCTCAGGGGTGGCCGTCCCTGGTCAGTCCAGCTCCAGCAGACGGGGTGGGTAGGACGC
TCCCTATCAGGCAGCACTTCCGCCTCCCGGGGCCCGCGCAGCTCACCTCCCTCACCTCCCGCCCTACCCC
AGTCACGAGTTGTTTTAGGGGGACCGCCCCTCCACTTGCTGATTGGGTAGCTCCTGAACCATTGTTGTCC
TCTGATTGGTTGTTCCCTTTTCGGCTCTGCAACACCGCCTAGACCGACCGGATACACGGGTAGGGCTTCC
GCTTTACCCGTCTCCCTCCTGGCGCTTGTCCTCCTCTCCCAGTCGGCACCACAGCGGTGGCTGCCGGGCG
TGGTGTCGGTGGGTCGGTTGGTTTTTGTCTCACCGTTGGTGTCCGTGCCGTTCAGTTGCCCGCCATGGCT
GGATCGGGTGGGACTAGTGGCAGCAAGGGCGAGGAGCTGTTCACCGGGGTGGTGCCCATCCTGGTCGAGC
TGGACGGCGACGTAAACGGCCACAAGTTCAGCGTGCGCGGCGAGGGCGAGGGCGATGCCACCAACGGCAA
GCTGACCCTGAAGTTCATCTGCACCACCGGCAAGCTGCCCGTGCCCTGGCCCACCCTCGTGACCACCCTG
ACCTACGGCGTGCAGTGCTTCAGCCGCTACCCCGACCACATGAAGCGCCACGACTTCTTCAAGTCCGCCA
TGCCCGAAGGCTACGTCCAGGAGCGCACCATCAGCTTCAAGGACGACGGCACCTACAAGACCCGCGCCGA
GGTGAAGTTCGAGGGCGACACCCTGGTGAACCGCATCGAGCTGAAGGGCATCGACTTCAAGGAGGACGGC
AACATCCTGGGGCACAAGCTGGAGTACAACTTCAACAGCCACAACGTCTATATCACCGCCGACAAGCAGA
AGAACGGCATCAAGGCCAACTTCAAGATCCGCCACAACGTGGAGGACGGCAGCGTGCAGCTCGCCGACCA
CTACCAGCAGAACACCCCCATCGGCGACGGCCCCGTGCTGCTGCCCGACAACCACTACCTGAGCACCCAG
TCCGTGCTGAGCAAAGACCCCAACGAGAAGCGCGATCACATGGTCCTGCTGGAGTTCGTGACCGCCGCCG
GGATCACTGGAACCGGTGCTGGAAGTGGTGAGCTGGATCCGTTCGGCGCCCCTGCCGGCGCCCCTGGCGG
TCCCGCGCTGGGGAACGGAGTGGCCGGCGCCGGCGAAGAAGACCCGGCTGCGGCCTTCTTGGCGCAGCAA
GAGAGCGAGATTGCGGGCATCGAGAACGACGAGGCCTTCGCCATCCTGGACGGCGGCGCCCCCGGGCCCC
AGCCGCACGGCGAGCCGCCGGGGGGTCCGGGTGAGAGTGCGGGCGCGTTTGGGGCGAGAGGACTTGTCTG
GAAACTCGGTCCACAGTGGGTCCGAGAGCTTCTGTGTGACTCGTGCTCCTTGCTGAATTAGGAGGTTAGG
GAGCAGTGCAAACAGGAAACGAGACCCTGGCCCGGTCTTTCAGAAACCTAGGCTCGAGAAGCCTGTTCGG
TTCTCAGCATGTTTGAGTGCTTCTGGGCGCGGGCGGAGCGAGAAAGCAAGTGTAGGGTGGCAGGCTCCGG
AGCCGGAAGAAGCCCGTTCAATTCAGCAACTTTTCATTAAGCATTTGCTGTGCCTTTAGTCCGGGCTTCC
TACTATCGTCAGAGACTTCCCTGCTCACTTGTTTGCCCTCAGGCTCGAGTCCTCGCTCACTGACTCTCCT
CTAGAGTCGACCTGCAGGCATGCAAGCTTGGCGTAATCATGGTCATAGCTGTTTCCTGTGTGAAATTGTT
ATCCGCTCACAATTCCACACAACATACGAGCCGGAAGCATAAAGTGTAAAGCCTGGGGTGCCTAATGAGT
GAGCTAACTCACATTAATTGCGTTGCGCTCACTGCCCGCTTTCCAGTCGGGAAACCTGTCGTGCCAGCTG
CATTAATGAATCGGCCAACGCGCGGGGAGAGGCGGTTTGCGTATTGGGCGCTCTTCCGCTTCCTCGCTCA
CTGACTCGCTGCGCTCGGTCGTTCGGCTGCGGCGAGCGGTATCAGCTCACTCAAAGGCGGTAATACGGTT
ATCCACAGAATCAGGGGATAACGCAGGAAAGAACATGTGAGCAAAAGGCCAGCAAAAGGCCAGGAACCGT
AAAAAGGCCGCGTTGCTGGCGTTTTTCCATAGGCTCCGCCCCCCTGACGAGCATCACAAAAATCGACGCT
CAAGTCAGAGGTGGCGAAACCCGACAGGACTATAAAGATACCAGGCGTTTCCCCCTGGAAGCTCCCTCGT
GCGCTCTCCTGTTCCGACCCTGCCGCTTACCGGATACCTGTCCGCCTTTCTCCCTTCGGGAAGCGTGGCG
CTTTCTCATAGCTCACGCTGTAGGTATCTCAGTTCGGTGTAGGTCGTTCGCTCCAAGCTGGGCTGTGTGC
ACGAACCCCCCGTTCAGCCCGACCGCTGCGCCTTATCCGGTAACTATCGTCTTGAGTCCAACCCGGTAAG
ACACGACTTATCGCCACTGGCAGCAGCCACTGGTAACAGGATTAGCAGAGCGAGGTATGTAGGCGGTGCT
ACAGAGTTCTTGAAGTGGTGGCCTAACTACGGCTACACTAGAAGGACAGTATTTGGTATCTGCGCTCTGC
TGAAGCCAGTTACCTTCGGAAAAAGAGTTGGTAGCTCTTGATCCGGCAAACAAACCACCGCTGGTAGCGG
TGGTTTTTTTGTTTGCAAGCAGCAGATTACGCGCAGAAAAAAAGGATCTCAAGAAGATCCTTTGATCTTT
TCTACGGGGTCTGACGCTCAGTGGAACGAAAACTCACGTTAAGGGATTTTGGTCATGAGATTATCAAAAA
GGATCTTCACCTAGATCCTTTTAAATTAAAAATGAAGTTTTAAATCAATCTAAAGTATATATGAGTAAAC
TTGGTCTGACAGTTACCAATGCTTAATCAGTGAGGCACCTATCTCAGCGATCTGTCTATTTCGTTCATCC
ATAGTTGCCTGACTCCCCGTCGTGTAGATAACTACGATACGGGAGGGCTTACCATCTGGCCCCAGTGCTG
CAATGATACCGCGAGACCCACGCTCACCGGCTCCAGATTTATCAGCAATAAACCAGCCAGCCGGAAGGGC
CGAGCGCAGAAGTGGTCCTGCAACTTTATCCGCCTCCATCCAGTCTATTAATTGTTGCCGGGAAGCTAGA
GTAAGTAGTTCGCCAGTTAATAGTTTGCGCAACGTTGTTGCCATTGCTACAGGCATCGTGGTGTCACGCT
CGTCGTTTGGTATGGCTTCATTCAGCTCCGGTTCCCAACGATCAAGGCGAGTTACATGATCCCCCATGTT
GTGCAAAAAAGCGGTTAGCTCCTTCGGTCCTCCGATCGTTGTCAGAAGTAAGTTGGCCGCAGTGTTATCA
CTCATGGTTATGGCAGCACTGCATAATTCTCTTACTGTCATGCCATCCGTAAGATGCTTTTCTGTGACTG
GTGAGTACTCAACCAAGTCATTCTGAGAATAGTGTATGCGGCGACCGAGTTGCTCTTGCCCGGCGTCAAT
ACGGGATAATACCGCGCCACATAGCAGAACTTTAAAAGTGCTCATCATTGGAAAACGTTCTTCGGGGCGA
AAACTCTCAAGGATCTTACCGCTGTTGAGATCCAGTTCGATGTAACCCACTCGTGCACCCAACTGATCTT
CAGCATCTTTTACTTTCACCAGCGTTTCTGGGTGAGCAAAAACAGGAAGGCAAAATGCCGCAAAAAAGGG
AATAAGGGCGACACGGAAATGTTGAATACTCATACTCTTCCTTTTTCAATATTATTGAAGCATTTATCAG
GGTTATTGTCTCATGAGCGGATACATATTTGAATGTATTTAGAAAAATAAACAAATAGGGGTTCCGCGCA
CATTTCCCCGAAAAGTGCCACCTGACGTCTAAGAAACCATTATTATCATGACATTAACCTATAAAAATAG
GCGTATCACGAGGCCCTTTCGTC
