Features (pLannotate 1.2.2; 15 found; start..end, strand, type, name):
    137..236     +  misc_feature   bom (fragment): basis of mobility region from pBR322
    242..399     -  CDS            lacZα (fragment): LacZα fragment of β-galactosidase; lacZ fragment
    420..436     +  misc_feature   bom (fragment): basis of mobility region from pBR322
    475..493     +  promoter       T7 promoter: promoter for bacteriophage T7 RNA polymerase
   1141..1827    +  CDS            Superfolder GFP: Superfolder GFP is a basic (constitutively fluorescent) green fluorescent protein published in 2005, derived from Aequorea victoria. It is reported to be a very rapidly-maturing weak dimer.
   1849..2058    +  CDS            CLTA (fragment): CLCA_HUMAN - Experimental evidence at protein level: Swiss-Prot protein existence level 1. Clathrin is the major protein of the polyhedral coat of coated pits and vesicles. Acts as component of the TACC3/ch- TOG/clathrin complex proposed to contribute to stabilization of kinetochore fibers of the mitotic spindle by acting as inter- microtubule bridge (PubMed:15858577, PubMed:21297582). From Homo sapiens (Human).
   2446..2478    +  misc_feature   MCS (fragment): pUC18/19 multiple cloning site
   2515..2531    -  protein_bind   lac operator: The lac repressor binds to the lac operator to inhibit transcription in E. coli. This inhibition can be relieved by adding lactose or isopropyl-β-D-thiogalactopyranoside (IPTG). lac repressor encoded by lacI
   2539..2569    -  promoter       lac promoter: promoter for the E. coli lac operon
   2584..2605    -  protein_bind   CAP binding site: CAP binding activates transcription in the presence of cAMP. E. coli catabolite activator protein
   2618..2710    -  CDS            lacI (fragment): lac repressor; lacI; The lac repressor binds to the lac operator to inhibit transcription in E. coli. This inhibition can be relieved by adding lactose or isopropyl-β-D-thiogalactopyranoside (IPTG).
   2893..3481    -  rep_origin     ori: high-copy-number ColE1/pMB1/pBR322/pUC origin of replication
   3652..4512    -  CDS            AmpR: β-lactamase; bla; confers resistance to ampicillin, carbenicillin, and related antibiotics
   4513..4617    -  promoter       AmpR promoter: bla
   4712..35      +  CDS            rop (fragment) (across the origin): Rop protein, which maintains plasmids at low copy number; rop
>Addgene plasmid #112016 | CLTA-GFP HDRT Source (pTR 153) | addgene full sequence | sequence record 215612 | Addgene NGS Result
TCGCGCGTTTCGGTGATGACGGTGAAAACCTCTGACACATGCAGCTCCCGGAGACGGTCACAGCTTGTCT
GTAAGCGGATGCCGGGAGCAGACAAGCCCGTCAGGGCGCGTCAGCGGGTGTTGGCGGGTGTCGGGGCTGG
CTTAACTATGCGGCATCAGAGCAGATTGTACTGAGAGTGCACCATATGCGGTGTGAAATACCGCACAGAT
GCGTAAGGAGAAAATACCGCATCAGGCGCCATTCGCCATTCAGGCTGCGCAACTGTTGGGAAGGGCGATC
GGTGCGGGCCTCTTCGCTATTACGCCAGCTGGCGAAAGGGGGATGTGCTGCAAGGCGATTAAGTTGGGTA
ACGCCAGGGTTTTCCCAGTCACGACGTTGTAAAACGACGGCCAGTGAATTCGAGCTCGGTACCCGGGGAG
TACTGAGAGTGCACCAGGATCCGGGAACCTCTTCTGTAACTCCTTAGCAGCTGATAATACGACTCACTAT
AGGGACCCTCAAATCCATAAAGGATTCAATCTTCTTCTTCTTTTTTTTTTAGGATTCAATCTTCTAATAA
TCCCGGGAGGGGGCGCAAGAGCAGGATTCTTGTTTCTATTTTACGAATGAGGAAACTGAGGTTCAGAAAG
CCTAAGTGGCATGCCTCTTCAGTAATCGGCCAATCGTCGCAGCCCTAACTTCACCTCACCTCCCAGTGCA
GCACTAGAGTCCCTCAGGGGTGGCCGTCCCTGGTCAGTCCAGCTCCAGCAGACGGGGTGGGTAGGACGCT
CCCTATCAGGCAGCACTTCCGCCTCCCGGGGCCCGCGCAGCTCACCTCCCTCACCTCCCGCCCTACCCCA
GTCACGAGTTGTTTTAGGGGGACCGCCCCTCCACTTGCTGATTGGGTAGCTCCTGAACCATTGTTGTCCT
CTGATTGGTTGTTCCCTTTTCGGCTCTGCAACACCGCCTAGACCGACCGGATACACGGGTAGGGCTTCCG
CTTTACCCGTCTCCCTCCTGGCGCTTGTCCTCCTCTCCCAGTCGGCACCACAGCGGTGGCTGCCGGGCGT
GGTGTCGGTGGGTCGGTTGGTTTTTGTCTCACCGTTGGTGTCCGTGCCGTTCAGTTGCCCGCCATGGCTG
GATCGGGTGGGACTAGTGGCAGCAAGGGCGAGGAGCTGTTCACCGGGGTGGTGCCCATCCTGGTCGAGCT
GGACGGCGACGTAAACGGCCACAAGTTCAGCGTGCGCGGCGAGGGCGAGGGCGATGCCACCAACGGCAAG
CTGACCCTGAAGTTCATCTGCACCACCGGCAAGCTGCCCGTGCCCTGGCCCACCCTCGTGACCACCCTGA
CCTACGGCGTGCAGTGCTTCAGCCGCTACCCCGACCACATGAAGCGCCACGACTTCTTCAAGTCCGCCAT
GCCCGAAGGCTACGTCCAGGAGCGCACCATCAGCTTCAAGGACGACGGCACCTACAAGACCCGCGCCGAG
GTGAAGTTCGAGGGCGACACCCTGGTGAACCGCATCGAGCTGAAGGGCATCGACTTCAAGGAGGACGGCA
ACATCCTGGGGCACAAGCTGGAGTACAACTTCAACAGCCACAACGTCTATATCACCGCCGACAAGCAGAA
GAACGGCATCAAGGCCAACTTCAAGATCCGCCACAACGTGGAGGACGGCAGCGTGCAGCTCGCCGACCAC
TACCAGCAGAACACCCCCATCGGCGACGGCCCCGTGCTGCTGCCCGACAACCACTACCTGAGCACCCAGT
CCGTGCTGAGCAAAGACCCCAACGAGAAGCGCGATCACATGGTCCTGCTGGAGTTCGTGACCGCCGCCGG
GATCACTGGAACCGGTGCTGGAAGTGGTGAGCTGGATCCGTTCGGCGCCCCTGCCGGCGCCCCTGGCGGT
CCCGCGCTGGGGAACGGAGTGGCCGGCGCCGGCGAAGAAGACCCGGCTGCGGCCTTCTTGGCGCAGCAAG
AGAGCGAGATTGCGGGCATCGAGAACGACGAGGCCTTCGCCATCCTGGACGGCGGCGCCCCCGGGCCCCA
GCCGCACGGCGAGCCGCCGGGGGGTCCGGGTGAGAGTGCGGGCGCGTTTGGGGCGAGAGGACTTGTCTGG
AAACTCGGTCCACAGTGGGTCCGAGAGCTTCTGTGTGACTCGTGCTCCTTGCTGAATTAGGAGGTTAGGG
AGCAGTGCAAACAGGAAACGAGACCCTGGCCCGGTCTTTCAGAAACCTAGGCTCGAGAAGCCTGTTCGGT
TCTCAGCATGTTTGAGTGCTTCTGGGCGCGGGCGGAGCGAGAAAGCAAGTGTAGGGTGGCAGGCTCCGGA
GCCGGAAGAAGCCCGTTCAATTCAGCAACTTTTCATTAAGCATTTGCTGTGCCTTTAGTCCGGGCTTCCT
ACTATCGTCAGAGACTTCCCTGCTCACTTGTTTGCCCTCAGGCTCGAGTCCTCGCTCACTGACTCTCCTC
TAGAGTCGACCTGCAGGCATGCAAGCTTGGCGTAATCATGGTCATAGCTGTTTCCTGTGTGAAATTGTTA
TCCGCTCACAATTCCACACAACATACGAGCCGGAAGCATAAAGTGTAAAGCCTGGGGTGCCTAATGAGTG
AGCTAACTCACATTAATTGCGTTGCGCTCACTGCCCGCTTTCCAGTCGGGAAACCTGTCGTGCCAGCTGC
ATTAATGAATCGGCCAACGCGCGGGGAGAGGCGGTTTGCGTATTGGGCGCTCTTCCGCTTCCTCGCTCAC
TGACTCGCTGCGCTCGGTCGTTCGGCTGCGGCGAGCGGTATCAGCTCACTCAAAGGCGGTAATACGGTTA
TCCACAGAATCAGGGGATAACGCAGGAAAGAACATGTGAGCAAAAGGCCAGCAAAAGGCCAGGAACCGTA
AAAAGGCCGCGTTGCTGGCGTTTTTCCATAGGCTCCGCCCCCCTGACGAGCATCACAAAAATCGACGCTC
AAGTCAGAGGTGGCGAAACCCGACAGGACTATAAAGATACCAGGCGTTTCCCCCTGGAAGCTCCCTCGTG
CGCTCTCCTGTTCCGACCCTGCCGCTTACCGGATACCTGTCCGCCTTTCTCCCTTCGGGAAGCGTGGCGC
TTTCTCATAGCTCACGCTGTAGGTATCTCAGTTCGGTGTAGGTCGTTCGCTCCAAGCTGGGCTGTGTGCA
CGAACCCCCCGTTCAGCCCGACCGCTGCGCCTTATCCGGTAACTATCGTCTTGAGTCCAACCCGGTAAGA
CACGACTTATCGCCACTGGCAGCAGCCACTGGTAACAGGATTAGCAGAGCGAGGTATGTAGGCGGTGCTA
CAGAGTTCTTGAAGTGGTGGCCTAACTACGGCTACACTAGAAGAACAGTATTTGGTATCTGCGCTCTGCT
GAAGCCAGTTACCTTCGGAAAAAGAGTTGGTAGCTCTTGATCCGGCAAACAAACCACCGCTGGTAGCGGT
GGTTTTTTTGTTTGCAAGCAGCAGATTACGCGCAGAAAAAAAGGATCTCAAGAAGATCCTTTGATCTTTT
CTACGGGGTCTGACGCTCAGTGGAACGAAAACTCACGTTAAGGGATTTTGGTCATGAGATTATCAAAAAG
GATCTTCACCTAGATCCTTTTAAATTAAAAATGAAGTTTTAAATCAATCTAAAGTATATATGAGTAAACT
TGGTCTGACAGTTACCAATGCTTAATCAGTGAGGCACCTATCTCAGCGATCTGTCTATTTCGTTCATCCA
TAGTTGCCTGACTCCCCGTCGTGTAGATAACTACGATACGGGAGGGCTTACCATCTGGCCCCAGTGCTGC
AATGATACCGCGAGACCCACGCTCACCGGCTCCAGATTTATCAGCAATAAACCAGCCAGCCGGAAGGGCC
GAGCGCAGAAGTGGTCCTGCAACTTTATCCGCCTCCATCCAGTCTATTAATTGTTGCCGGGAAGCTAGAG
TAAGTAGTTCGCCAGTTAATAGTTTGCGCAACGTTGTTGCCATTGCTACAGGCATCGTGGTGTCACGCTC
GTCGTTTGGTATGGCTTCATTCAGCTCCGGTTCCCAACGATCAAGGCGAGTTACATGATCCCCCATGTTG
TGCAAAAAAGCGGTTAGCTCCTTCGGTCCTCCGATCGTTGTCAGAAGTAAGTTGGCCGCAGTGTTATCAC
TCATGGTTATGGCAGCACTGCATAATTCTCTTACTGTCATGCCATCCGTAAGATGCTTTTCTGTGACTGG
TGAGTACTCAACCAAGTCATTCTGAGAATAGTGTATGCGGCGACCGAGTTGCTCTTGCCCGGCGTCAATA
CGGGATAATACCGCGCCACATAGCAGAACTTTAAAAGTGCTCATCATTGGAAAACGTTCTTCGGGGCGAA
AACTCTCAAGGATCTTACCGCTGTTGAGATCCAGTTCGATGTAACCCACTCGTGCACCCAACTGATCTTC
AGCATCTTTTACTTTCACCAGCGTTTCTGGGTGAGCAAAAACAGGAAGGCAAAATGCCGCAAAAAAGGGA
ATAAGGGCGACACGGAAATGTTGAATACTCATACTCTTCCTTTTTCAATATTATTGAAGCATTTATCAGG
GTTATTGTCTCATGAGCGGATACATATTTGAATGTATTTAGAAAAATAAACAAATAGGGGTTCCGCGCAC
ATTTCCCCGAAAAGTGCCACCTGACGTCTAAGAAACCATTATTATCATGACATTAACCTATAAAAATAGG
CGTATCACGAGGCCCTTTCGTC
